>Addgene plasmid #229937 | AiP14019 - pAAV-hSyn1-mTFP1-10aa-H2B-WPRE3-BGHpA (Alias: CN4019) | addgene full sequence | sequence record 460663 | Addgene NGS Result
CCTGCAGGCAGCTGCGCGCTCGCTCGCTCACTGAGGCCGCCCGGGCGTCGGGCGACCTTTGGTCGCCCGG
CCTCAGTGAGCGAGCGAGCGCGCAGAGAGGGAGTGGCCAACTCCATCACTAGGGGTTCCTGCGGCCGCAC
GCGTTTAATTAAGTGTCTAGACTGCAGAGGGCCCTGCGTATGAGTGCAAGTGGGTTTTAGGACCAGGATG
AGGCGGGGTGGGGGTGCCTACCTGACGACCGACCCCGACCCACTGGACAAGCACCCAACCCCCATTCCCC
AAATTGCGCATCCCCTATCAGAGAGGGGGAGGGGAAACAGGATGCGGCGAGGCGCGTGCGCACTGCCAGC
TTCAGCACCGCGGACAGTGCCTTCGCCCCCGCCTGGCGGCGCGCGCCACCGCCGCCTCAGCACTGAAGGC
GCGCTGACGTCACTCGCCGGTCCCCCGCAAACTCCCCTTCCCGGCCACCTTGGTCGCGTCCGCGCCGCCG
CCGGCCCAGCCGGACCGCACCACGCGAGGCGCGAGATAGGGGGGCACGGGCGCGACCATCTGCGCTGCGG
CGCCGGCGACTCAGCGCTGCCTCAGTCTGCGGTGGGCAGCGGAGGAGTCGTGTCGTGCCTGAGAGCGCAG
TCGAGAAACCGGCTAGAGGATCCTTCGAAGCTAGCGCCACCATGGTGAGCAAGGGCGAGGAGACCACAAT
GGGCGTAATCAAGCCCGACATGAAGATCAAGCTGAAGATGGAGGGCAACGTGAATGGCCACGCCTTCGTG
ATCGAGGGCGAGGGCGAGGGCAAGCCCTACGACGGCACCAACACCATCAACCTGGAGGTGAAGGAGGGAG
CCCCCCTGCCCTTCTCCTACGACATTCTGACCACCGCGTTCGCCTACGGCAACAGGGCCTTCACCAAGTA
CCCCGACGACATCCCCAACTACTTCAAGCAGTCCTTCCCCGAGGGCTACTCTTGGGAGCGCACCATGACC
TTCGAGGACAAGGGCATCGTGAAGGTGAAGTCCGACATCTCCATGGAGGAGGACTCCTTCATCTACGAGA
TACACCTCAAGGGCGAGAACTTCCCCCCCAACGGCCCCGTGATGCAGAAGAAGACCACCGGCTGGGACGC
CTCCACCGAGAGGATGTACGTGCGCGACGGCGTGCTGAAGGGCGACGTCAAGCACAAGCTGCTGCTGGAG
GGCGGCGGCCACCACCGCGTTGACTTCAAGACCATCTACAGGGCCAAGAAGGCGGTGAAGCTGCCCGACT
ATCACTTTGTGGACCACCGCATCGAGATCCTGAACCACGACAAGGACTACAACAAGGTGACCGTTTACGA
GAGCGCCGTGGCCCGCAACTCCACCGACGGCATGGACGAGCTGTACAAGTCCGGACTCAGATCTGGAGGC
TCCGGAGGCCCAGAGCCAGCGAAGTCTGCTCCCGCCCCGAAAAAGGGCTCCAAGAAGGCGGTGACTAAGG
CGCAGAAGAAAGGCGGCAAGAAGCGCAAGCGCAGCCGCAAGGAGAGCTATTCCATCTATGTGTATAAGGT
TCTGAAGCAGGTCCACCCTGACACCGGCATTTCGTCCAAGGCCATGGGCATCATGAACTCGTTTGTGAAC
GACATTTTCGAGCGCATCGCAGGTGAGGCTTCCCGCCTGGCGCATTACAACAAGCGCTCGACCATCACCT
CCAGGGAGATCCAGACGGCCGTGCGCCTGCTGCTGCCTGGGGAGTTGGCCAAGCACGCCGTGTCCGAGGG
TACTAAGGCCATCACCAAGTACACCAGCGCTAAGTAATGAGTCGACGGCGCGCCCCTGCAGGGAATTCGA
TATCATAATCAACCTCTGGATTACAAAATTTGTGAAAGATTGACTGGTATTCTTAACTATGTTGCTCCTT
TTACGCTATGTGGATACGCTGCTTTAATGCCTTTGTATCATGCTATTGCTTCCCGTATGGCTTTCATTTT
CTCCTCCTTGTATAAATCCTGGTTAGTTCTTGCCACGGCGGAACTCATCGCCGCCTGCCTTGCCCGCTGC
TGGACAGGGGCTCGGCTGTTGGGCACTGACAATTCCGTGGCTCGAGAGATCTTCGACTGTGCCTTCTAGT
TGCCAGCCATCTGTTGTTTGCCCCTCCCCCGTGCCTTCCTTGACCCTGGAAGGTGCCACTCCCACTGTCC
TTTCCTAATAAAATGAGGAAATTGCATCGCATTGTCTGAGTAGGTGTCATTCTATTCTGGGGGGTGGGGT
GGGGCAGGACAGCAAGGGGGAGGATTGGGAAGACAATAGCAGGCATGAGATCTCACGTGCGGACCGAGCG
GCCGCAGGAACCCCTAGTGATGGAGTTGGCCACTCCCTCTCTGCGCGCTCGCTCGCTCACTGAGGCCGGG
CGACCAAAGGTCGCCCGACGCCCGGGCTTTGCCCGGGCGGCCTCAGTGAGCGAGCGAGCGCGCAGCTGCC
TGCAGGGGCGCCTGATGCGGTATTTTCTCCTTACGCATCTGTGCGGTATTTCACACCGCATA
[95 nt withheld, positions 2513-2607]
T
[46 nt withheld, positions 2609-2654]
C
[141 nt withheld, positions 2656-2796]
CCTTTGACGTTGGAGTCCACGTTCTTT
[37 nt withheld, positions 2824-2860]
ACTCTATCTCGGGCTATTCTTTTGATTTATAAGGGATTTTGCCGATTTCGGTCTATTGGTTAAAAAATGA
GCTGATTTAACAAAAATTTAACGCGAATTTTAACAAAATATTAACGTTTACAATTTTATGGTGCACTCTC
AGTACAATCTGCTCTGATGCCGCATAGTTAAGCCAGCCCCGACACCCGCCAACACCCGCTGACGCGCCCT
GACGGGCTTGTCTGCTCCCGGCATCCGCTTACAGACAAGCTGTGACCGTCTCCGGGAGCTGCATGTGTCA
GAGGTTTTCACCGTCATCACCGAAACGCGCGAGACGAAAGGGCCTCGTGATACGCCTATTTTTATAGGTT
AATGTCATGATAATAATGGTTTCTTAGACGTCAGGTGGCACTTTTCGGGGAAATGTGCGCGGAACCCCTA
TTTGTTTATTTTTCTAAATACATTCAAATATGTATCCGCTCATGAGACAATAACCCTGATAAATGCTTCA
ATAATATTGAAAAAGGAAGAGTATGAGTATTCAACATTTCCGTGTCGCCCTTATTCCCTTTTTTGCGGCA
TTTTGCCTTCCTGTTTTTGCTCACCCAGAAACGCTGGTGAAAGTAAAAGATGCTGAAGATCAGTTGGGTG
CACGAGTGGGTTACATCGAACTGGATCTCAACAGCGGTAAGATCCTTGAGAGTTTTCGCCCCGAAGAACG
TTTTCCAATGATGAGCACTTTTAAAGTTCTGCTATGTGGCGCGGTATTATCCCGTATTGACGCCGGGCAA
GAGCAACTCGGTCGCCGCATACACTATTCTCAGAATGACTTGGTTGAGTACTCACCAGTCACAGAAAAGC
ATCTTACGGATGGCATGACAGTAAGAGAATTATGCAGTGCTGCCATAACCATGAGTGATAACACTGCGGC
CAACTTACTTCTGACAACGATCGGAGGACCGAAGGAGCTAACCGCTTTTTTGCACAACATGGGGGATCAT
GTAACTCGCCTTGATCGTTGGGAACCGGAGCTGAATGAAGCCATACCAAACGACGAGCGTGACACCACGA
TGCCTGTAGCAATGGCAACAACGTTGCGCAAACTATTAACTGGCGAACTACTTACTCTAGCTTCCCGGCA
ACAATTAATAGACTGGATGGAGGCGGATAAAGTTGCAGGACCACTTCTGCGCTCGGCCCTTCCGGCTGGC
TGGTTTATTGCTGATAAATCTGGAGCCGGTGAGCGTGGGTCTCGCGGTATCATTGCAGCACTGGGGCCAG
ATGGTAAGCCCTCCCGTATCGTAGTTATCTACACGACGGGGAGTCAGGCAACTATGGATGAACGAAATAG
ACAGATCGCTGAGATAGGTGCCTCACTGATTAAGCATTGGTAACTGTCAGACCAAGTTTACTCATATATA
CTTTAGATTGATTTAAAACTTCATTTTTAATTTAAAAGGATCTAGGTGAAGATCCTTTTTGATAATCTCA
TGACCAAAATCCCTTAACGTGAGTTTTCGTTCCACTGAGCGTCAGACCCCGTAGAAAAGATCAAAGGATC
TTCTTGAGATCCTTTTTTTCTGCGCGTAATCTGCTGCTTGCAAACAAAAAAACCACCGCTACCAGCGGTG
GTTTGTTTGCCGGATCAAGAGCTACCAACTCTTTTTCCGAAGGTAACTGGCTTCAGCAGAGCGCAGATAC
CAAATACTGTTCTTCTAGTGTAGCCGTAGTTAGGCCACCACTTCAAGAACTCTGTAGCACCGCCTACATA
CCTCGCTCTGCTAATCCTGTTACCAGTGGCTGCTGCCAGTGGCGATAAGTCGTGTCTTACCGGGTTGGAC
TCAAGACGATAGTTACCGGATAAGGCGCAGCGGTCGGGCTGAACGGGGGGTTCGTGCACACAGCCCAGCT
TGGAGCGAACGACCTACACCGAACTGAGATACCTACAGCGTGAGCTATGAGAAAGCGCCACGCTTCCCGA
AGGGAGAAAGGCGGACAGGTATCCGGTAAGCGGCAGGGTCGGAACAGGAGAGCGCACGAGGGAGCTTCCA
GGGGGAAACGCCTGGTATCTTTATAGTCCTGTCGGGTTTCGCCACCTCTGACTTGAGCGTCGATTTTTGT
GATGCTCGTCAGGGGGGCGGAGCCTATGGAAAAACGCCAGCAACGCGGCCTTTTTACGGTTCCTGGCCTT
TTGCTGGCCTTTTGCTCACATGT
Features (pLannotate 1.2.2; 16 found; start..end, strand, type, name):
     12..39      +  repeat_region  AAV2 ITR (fragment): inverted terminal repeat of adeno-associated virus serotype 2 inverted
     68..95      +  repeat_region  AAV2 ITR (fragment): inverted terminal repeat of adeno-associated virus serotype 2 inverted
    183..630     +  promoter       hSyn promoter: human synapsin I promoter; confers neuron-specific expression (Kügler et al., 2003)
    672..1379    +  CDS            mTFP1: mTFP1 is a basic (constitutively fluorescent) cyan fluorescent protein published in 2006, derived from Clavularia sp.. It has low acid sensitivity.
   1410..1787    +  CDS            H2B: human histone H2B; HIST1H2BJ
   1827..1984    +  misc_feature   WPRE (fragment): woodchuck hepatitis virus posttranscriptional regulatory element
   1990..2070    +  misc_feature   WPRE (fragment): woodchuck hepatitis virus posttranscriptional regulatory element
   2087..2198    +  polyA_signal   bGH poly(A) signal: bovine growth hormone polyadenylation signal
   2316..2456    +  repeat_region  AAV2 ITR: inverted terminal repeat of adeno-associated virus serotype 2 inverted
   2461..2512    -  misc_feature   bom (fragment): basis of mobility region from pBR322
   2531..2986    +  rep_origin     f1 ori (sequence partly withheld): f1 bacteriophage origin of replication; arrow indicates direction of (+) strand synthesis
   2987..3036    -  misc_feature   bom (fragment): basis of mobility region from pBR322
   3138..3173    -  CDS            rop (fragment): Rop protein, which maintains plasmids at low copy number; rop
   3268..3372    +  promoter       AmpR promoter: bla
   3373..4233    +  CDS            AmpR: β-lactamase; bla; confers resistance to ampicillin, carbenicillin, and related antibiotics
   4404..4992    +  rep_origin     ori: high-copy-number ColE1/pMB1/pBR322/pUC origin of replication
