[The description below was written by a language model from this plasmid's Addgene catalogue record and pLannotate feature annotations shown in this document.]
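Description:
AiP14019 - pAAV-hSyn1-mTFP1-10aa-H2B-WPRE3-BGHpA (alias CN4019) is a recombinant AAV transfer plasmid of about 5.1 kb, designed to produce viral vectors that label neuronal nuclei with a cyan fluorescent protein. The expression cassette sits between AAV2 inverted terminal repeats, which are the cis elements needed for replication and packaging of the genome into AAV capsids. The 3′ ITR is annotated as a full element, whereas the 5′ ITR is detected only as two short fragments. This may reflect the difficulty of sequencing and annotating these hairpin-forming repeats rather than a real truncation, though the record does not settle the point. In bacteria the plasmid is maintained by a high-copy ColE1/pUC-type origin and selected with ampicillin through the bla gene and its promoter. The backbone also carries an f1 phage origin and small remnants of the pBR322 bom and rop regions.

The payload is driven by the human synapsin I promoter, which confers neuron-specific expression across neuronal types. It drives a synthetic fusion of mTFP1, a constitutively fluorescent cyan protein derived from Clavularia, to human histone H2B. The construct name indicates a ten-amino-acid linker between the two, consistent with the short gap between the annotated coding regions. Because H2B is incorporated into chromatin, the fluorescence is confined to the nucleus. Downstream, WPRE3, a shortened form of the woodchuck hepatitis virus posttranscriptional regulatory element that is annotated here as two fragments, enhances transcript expression while saving packaging capacity. A bovine growth hormone polyadenylation signal terminates the transcript. The stated purpose is pan-neuronal expression of nuclear mTFP1, and the plasmid was deposited alongside a collection of enhancer AAVs for genetic access to cortical cell types.
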