Addgene plasmid #229937: AiP14019 - pAAV-hSyn1-mTFP1-10aa-H2B-WPRE3-BGHpA (Alias: CN4019)
Purpose: AAV vector for pan-neuronal expression of nuclear mTFP1
Depositing lab: Allen Institute for Brain Science & Jonathan Ting. Depositing organization: Allen Institute. Publication: A suite of enhancer AAVs and transgenic mouse lines for genetic access to cortical cell types (preprint). Ben-Simon Y, Hooper M, Narayan S, Daigle T, Dwivedi D, Way SW, Oster A, Stafford DA, Mich JK, Taormina MJ, Martinez RA, Opitz-Araya X, Roth JR, Allen S, Ayala A, Bakken TE, Barcelli T, Barta S, Bendrick J, Bertagnolli D, Bowlus J, Boyer G, Brouner K, Casian B, Casper T, Chakka AB, Chakrabarty R, Chance RK, Chavan S, Departee M, Donadio N, Dotson N, Egdorf T, Gabitto M, Garcia J, Gary A, Gasperini M, Goldy J, Gore BB, Graybuck L, Greisman N, Haeseleer F, Halterman C, Helback O, Hockemeyer D, Huang C, Huff S, Hunker A, Johansen N, Juneau Z, Kalmbach B, Khem S, Kussick E, Kutsal R, Larsen R, Lee C, Lee AY, Leibly M, Lenz GH, Liang E, Lusk N, Malone J, Mollenkopf T, Morin E, Newman D, Ng L, Ngo K, Omstead V, Oyama A, Pham T, Pom CA, Potekhina L, Ransford S, Rette D, Rimorin C, Rocha D, Ruiz A, Sanchez REA, Sedeno-Cortes A, Sevigny JP, Shapovalova N, Shulga L, Sigler AR, Siverts LA, Somasundaram S, Stewart K, Szelenyi E, Tieu M, Trader C, van Velthoven CTJ, Walker M, Weed N, Wirthlin M, Wood T, Wynalda B, Yao Z, Zhou T, Ariza J, Dee N, Reding M, Ronellenfitch K, Mufti S, Sunkin SM, Smith KA, Esposito L, Waters J, Thyagarajan B, Yao S, Lein ES, Zeng H, Levi BP, Ngai J, Ting J, Tasic B. bioRxiv [Preprint]. 2024 Sep 26:2024.06.10.597244. doi: 10.1101/2024.06.10.597244. PubMed 38915722.
Backbone
  Vector backbone: rAAV
  Vector type: AAV
Growth in bacteria
  Bacterial resistance: Ampicillin, 100 μg/mL
  Growth temperature: 30°C
  Growth strain: NEB Stable
  Copy number: High Copy
Gene/Insert
  Gene/Insert name: mTFP1-10aa-H2B
  Species: Synthetic
  Cloning method: Restriction Enzyme; 5′ cloning site Unknown (unknown if destroyed); 3′ cloning site Unknown (unknown if destroyed)
Terms and licenses: Academic/Nonprofit Terms; Industry Terms: Not Available to Industry
Depositor comments: Allen Institute plasmid alias: CN4019
How to cite: AiP14019 - pAAV-hSyn1-mTFP1-10aa-H2B-WPRE3-BGHpA (Alias: CN4019) was a gift from Allen Institute for Brain Science & Jonathan Ting (Addgene plasmid # 229937 ; http://n2t.net/addgene:229937 ; RRID:Addgene_229937)
